Addgene plasmid #178968: pAAV-CAG-miRFP2
Purpose: Expresses miRFP2 in mammalian cells
Depositing lab: Kiryl Piatkevich. Depositing organization: Westlake University. Publication: Rapid directed molecular evolution of fluorescent proteins in mammalian cells. Babakhanova S, Jung EE, Namikawa K, Zhang H, Wang Y, Subach OM, Korzhenevskiy DA, Rakitina TV, Xiao X, Wang W, Shi J, Drobizhev M, Park D, Eisenhard L, Tang H, Koster RW, Subach FV, Boyden ES, Piatkevich KD. Protein Sci. 2022 Mar;31(3):728-751. doi: 10.1002/pro.4261. Epub 2021 Dec 30. PubMed 34913537.
Backbone
  Vector backbone: pAAV-CAG
  Backbone size w/o insert (bp): 939
  Total vector size (bp): 5665
  Vector type: Mammalian Expression, AAV
Growth in bacteria
  Bacterial resistance: Ampicillin, 100 μg/mL
  Growth temperature: 37°C
  Growth strain: NEB Stable
  Copy number: Unknown
Gene/Insert
  Gene/Insert name: miRFP2
  Species: H. sapiens (human), M. musculus (mouse), Synthetic
  Insert size (bp): 939
  Mutation: NO
  Promoter: CAG
  Tag / fusion protein: no (N terminal on insert)
  Cloning method: Ligation Independent Cloning
  Sequencing primers: 5′ ccttttatggcgaggcggcg; 3′ aaagcagcgtatccacatagcg
Terms and licenses: Academic/Nonprofit Terms; Industry Terms: Not Available to Industry
How to cite: pAAV-CAG-miRFP2 was a gift from Kiryl Piatkevich (Addgene plasmid # 178968 ; http://n2t.net/addgene:178968 ; RRID:Addgene_178968)
