[The description below was written by a language model from this plasmid's Addgene catalogue record and pLannotate feature annotations shown in this document.]
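Description:
pAAV-CAG-miRFP2 is an adeno-associated virus transfer plasmid of about 5.7 kb, built on the pAAV-CAG backbone, that expresses the near-infrared fluorescent protein miRFP2 in mammalian cells. It is propagated in E. coli through a high-copy ColE1/pUC-type origin and selected with ampicillin via the β-lactamase gene and its own promoter. An f1 phage origin is also present. The recorded growth strain is a recombination-deficient type, as commonly chosen to keep the repetitive ITRs intact. The catalogue lists the backbone size as 939 bp, which is identical to the insert size and inconsistent with the total length, so it appears to be an entry error.

The expression cassette lies between two AAV2 inverted terminal repeats, which are the cis elements needed for replication and packaging of the genome into AAV particles when rep, cap and helper functions are supplied in trans. Transcription is driven by the strong, broadly active CAG promoter, annotated here as a CMV enhancer fragment, the chicken β-actin promoter and chicken β-actin-derived hybrid intron fragments. The untagged 939 bp miRFP2 open reading frame follows. The annotation tool matches it to miRFP, a bacteriophytochrome-derived protein from Rhodopseudomonas palustris that requires biliverdin as its chromophore. Downstream, a WPRE enhances transcript stability and expression. An SV40 polyadenylation signal comes next, although it is annotated on the reverse strand. Short lacI, lacZα, large T antigen and multiple cloning site fragments are backbone remnants.

The plasmid can be transfected directly for transient expression or used to produce recombinant AAV for delivering the near-infrared reporter to cells or tissues. It comes from work on directed evolution of fluorescent proteins in mammalian cells.
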