Features (pLannotate 1.2.2; 17 found; start..end, strand, type, name):
     31..279     +  enhancer       CMV enhancer (fragment): human cytomegalovirus immediate early enhancer
    281..558     +  promoter       chicken β-actin promoter: No description available
    559..694     +  intron         hybrid intron (fragment): hybrid between chicken β-actin (CBA) and minute virus of mice (MMV) introns (Gray et al., 2011)
    783..913     +  intron         chimeric intron (fragment): chimera between introns from chicken β-actin and rabbit β-globin
    979..1917    +  CDS            miRFP: miRFP is a basic (constitutively fluorescent) near ir fluorescent protein published in 2018, derived from Rhodopseudomonas palustris. It has low acid sensitivity. It requires the cofactor biliverdin for fluorescence.
   1921..1945    +  misc_feature   MCS (fragment): pBluescript multiple cloning site
   1945..2533    +  misc_feature   WPRE: woodchuck hepatitis virus posttranscriptional regulatory element
   2576..2697    -  polyA_signal   SV40 poly(A) signal: SV40 polyadenylation signal
   2720..2788    -  CDS            large T antigen (fragment): large T antigen from SV40 (simian virus 40)
   2859..2992    +  repeat_region  AAV2 ITR: inverted terminal repeat of adeno-associated virus serotype 2 inverted
   2986..3042    -  CDS            lacI (fragment): lac repressor; lacI; The lac repressor binds to the lac operator to inhibit transcription in E. coli. This inhibition can be relieved by adding lactose or isopropyl-β-D-thiogalactopyranoside (IPTG).
   3225..3813    -  rep_origin     ori: high-copy-number ColE1/pMB1/pBR322/pUC origin of replication
   3984..4844    -  CDS            AmpR: β-lactamase; bla; confers resistance to ampicillin, carbenicillin, and related antibiotics
   4845..4949    -  promoter       AmpR promoter: bla
   5002..5430    -  rep_origin     f1 ori (sequence partly withheld): f1 bacteriophage origin of replication; arrow indicates direction of (+) strand synthesis
   5435..5504    -  CDS            lacZα (fragment): LacZα fragment of β-galactosidase; lacZ fragment
   5499..5631    -  repeat_region  AAV2 ITR (fragment): inverted terminal repeat of adeno-associated virus serotype 2 inverted
>Addgene plasmid #178968 | pAAV-CAG-miRFP2 | addgene full sequence | sequence record 368010 | Addgene NGS Result
TATCTACGTAGCCATGCTCTAGGAAGAGTACCATTGACGTCAATAATGACGTATGTTCCCATAGTAACGC
CAATAGGGACTTTCCATTGACGTCAATGGGTGGAGTATTTACGGTAAACTGCCCACTTGGCAGTACATCA
AGTGTATCATATGCCAAGTACGCCCCCTATTGACGTCAATGACGGTAAATGGCCCGCCTGGCATTATGCC
CAGTACATGACCTTATGGGACTTTCCTACTTGGCAGTACATCTACGTATTAGTCATCGCTATTACCATGG
TCGAGGTGAGCCCCACGTTCTGCTTCACTCTCCCCATCTCCCCCCCCTCCCCACCCCCAATTTTGTATTT
ATTTATTTTTTAATTATTTTGTGCAGCGATGGGGGCGGGGGGGGGGGGGGGGCGCGCGCCGGGGGGGGGG
GGGGGGGGSGGGGGGSGGGGSGGGGSGAGGCGGAGAGGTGCGGCGGCAGCCAATCAGAGCGGCGCGCTCC
GAAAGTTTCCTTTTATGGCGAGGCGGCGGCGGCGGCGGCCCTATAAAAAGCGAAGCGCGCGGCGGGCGGG
AGTCGCTGCGCGCTGCCTTCGCCCCGTGCCCCGCTCCGCCGCCGCCTCGCGCCGCCCGCCCCGGCTCTGA
CTGACCGCGTTACTCCCACAGGTGAGCGGGCGGGACGGCCCTTCTCCTCCGGGCTGTAATTAGCGCTTGG
TTTAATGACGGCTTGTTTCTTTTCTGTGGCTGCGTGAAAGCCTTGAGGGGCTCCGGGAGGGCCCTTTGTG
CGGGGGGAGCGGCTCGGGGCTGTCCGCGGGGGGACGGCTGCCTTCGGGGGGGACGGGGCAGGGCGGGGTT
CGGCTTCTGGCGTGTGACCGGCGGCTCTAGAGCCTCTGCTAACCATGTTCATGCCTTCTTCTTTTTCCTA
CAGCTCCTGGGCAACGTGCTGGTTATTGTGCTGTCTCATCATTTTGGCAAAGAATTGGATCCGCCACCAT
GGTCGCAGGACACGCAAGTGGAAGCCCCGACTTTGGAACCGCCAGTCCGAGCGACTGTGAGCACGAAGAA
ATCCATCTGGCCGGATCCATCCAGCCACACGGAACACTGCTGGTGGTCTCCGAGCCTGACCATAGAATAA
TTCAGGCATCTGCCAACGCCGCTGAATTCCTGAATCTGGGAAGTGTGCTGGGAATCCCCCTGGCTGAGAT
CGACGGGGATCTACTGATCAAGATTCTGCCCCACCTGGACCTTACCGCAGAAGGAATGCCAGTGGCCGTC
AGGTGCCGCATTGGAAACCCCTCCACAGAGTACGACGGACTGATGCATCGACCACCTGAAGGAGGACTGA
TCATTGAGCTGGAACGGGCTGGGCCATCCATTGATCTGAGCGGAACACTGGCTCCCGCACTGGAGCGAAT
TCGAACTGCAGGATCCCTGAGGGCTCTGTGCGACGATACTGTACTGCTGTTCCAGCAGTGTACCGGCTAC
GACCGAGTGATGGTCTATCGGTTCGATGAACGGGGGCACGGAGAGGTGTATTCAGAAATTCATGTGACTG
GACTGGAGAGCTACTTTGGCAACAGGTATCCTAGCTCCCTCGTGCCACAGATGGCCCGGCGGCTGTACGT
GAGACAGAGGGTGCGCGTCCTGGTAGATGTCACCTATCAGCCTGTGCCACTGGAGCCAAGACTGAGTCCC
CTGACTGGCAGGGACCTGGATATGTCAGGGTGTTTTCTGCGCTCTATGAGTCCTACTCACCTGCAGTTCC
TGAAGAACATGGGCGTGCGGGCAACACTGGTGGTCAGCCTGGTGGTCGGAGGCAAACTGTGGGGGCTGGT
GATCTGCCACCATTATCTGCCACGCTTCATCCATTTTGAGCTGCGAGCAATTTGTGTGCTGCTGGCCGAA
GCTATCGCAACCCGCATTACAGCCCTGTAAGAATTCGATATCAAGCTTATCGATAATCAACCTCTGGATT
ACAAAATTTGTGAAAGATTGACTGGTATTCTTAACTATGTTGCTCCTTTTACGCTATGTGGATACGCTGC
TTTAATGCCTTTGTATCATGCTATTGCTTCCCGTATGGCTTTCATTTTCTCCTCCTTGTATAAATCCTGG
TTGCTGTCTCTTTATGAGGAGTTGTGGCCCGTTGTCAGGCAACGTGGCGTGGTGTGCACTGTGTTTGCTG
ACGCAACCCCCACTGGTTGGGGCATTGCCACCACCTGTCAGCTCCTTTCCGGGACTTTCGCTTTCCCCCT
CCCTATTGCCACGGCGGAACTCATCGCCGCCTGCCTTGCCCGCTGCTGGACAGGGGCTCGGCTGTTGGGC
ACTGACAATTCCGTGGTGTTGTCGGGGAAATCATCGTCCTTTCCTTGGCTGCTCGCCTGTGTTGCCACCT
GGATTCTGCGCGGGACGTCCTTCTGCTACGTCCCTTCGGCCCTCAATCCAGCGGACCTTCCTTCCCGCGG
CCTGCTGCCGGCTCTGCGGCCTCTTCCGCGTCTTCGCCTTCGCCCTCAGACGAGTCGGATCTCCCTTTGG
GCCGCCTCCCCGCATCGATACCGTCGACCCGGGCGGCCGCTTCGAGCAGACATGATAAGATACATTGATG
AGTTTGGACAAACCACAACTAGAATGCAGTGAAAAAAATGCTTTATTTGTGAAATTTGTGATGCTATTGC
TTTATTTGTAACCATTATAAGCTGCAATAAACAAGTTAACAACAACAATTGCATTCATTTTATGTTTCAG
GTTCAGGGGGAGATGTGGGAGGTTTTTTAAAGCAAGTAAAACCTCTACAAATGTGGTAAAATCGATAAGG
ATCTTCCTAGAGCATGGCTACGTAGATAAGTAGCATGGCGGGTTAATCATTAACTACAAGGAACCCCTAG
TGATGGAGTTGGCCACTCCCTCTCTGCGCGCTCGCTCGCTCACTGAGGCCGGGCGACCAAAGGTCGCCCG
ACGCCCGGGCTTTGCCCGGGCGGCCTCAGTGAGCGAGCGAGCGCGCAGCTGCATTAATGAATCGGCCAAC
GCGCGGGGAGAGGCGGTTTGCGTATTGGGCGCTCTTCCGCTTCCTCGCTCACTGACTCGCTGCGCTCGGT
CGTTCGGCTGCGGCGAGCGGTATCAGCTCACTCAAAGGCGGTAATACGGTTATCCACAGAATCAGGGGAT
AACGCAGGAAAGAACATGTGAGCAAAAGGCCAGCAAAAGGCCAGGAACCGTAAAAAGGCCGCGTTGCTGG
CGTTTTTCCATAGGCTCCGCCCCCCTGACGAGCATCACAAAAATCGACGCTCAAGTCAGAGGTGGCGAAA
CCCGACAGGACTATAAAGATACCAGGCGTTTCCCCCTGGAAGCTCCCTCGTGCGCTCTCCTGTTCCGACC
CTGCCGCTTACCGGATACCTGTCCGCCTTTCTCCCTTCGGGAAGCGTGGCGCTTTCTCATAGCTCACGCT
GTAGGTATCTCAGTTCGGTGTAGGTCGTTCGCTCCAAGCTGGGCTGTGTGCACGAACCCCCCGTTCAGCC
CGACCGCTGCGCCTTATCCGGTAACTATCGTCTTGAGTCCAACCCGGTAAGACACGACTTATCGCCACTG
GCAGCAGCCACTGGTAACAGGATTAGCAGAGCGAGGTATGTAGGCGGTGCTACAGAGTTCTTGAAGTGGT
GGCCTAACTACGGCTACACTAGAAGAACAGTATTTGGTATCTGCGCTCTGCTGAAGCCAGTTACCTTCGG
AAAAAGAGTTGGTAGCTCTTGATCCGGCAAACAAACCACCGCTGGTAGCGGTGGTTTTTTTGTTTGCAAG
CAGCAGATTACGCGCAGAAAAAAAGGATCTCAAGAAGATCCTTTGATCTTTTCTACGGGGTCTGACGCTC
AGTGGAACGAAAACTCACGTTAAGGGATTTTGGTCATGAGATTATCAAAAAGGATCTTCACCTAGATCCT
TTTAAATTAAAAATGAAGTTTTAAATCAATCTAAAGTATATATGAGTAAACTTGGTCTGACAGTTACCAA
TGCTTAATCAGTGAGGCACCTATCTCAGCGATCTGTCTATTTCGTTCATCCATAGTTGCCTGACTCCCCG
TCGTGTAGATAACTACGATACGGGAGGGCTTACCATCTGGCCCCAGTGCTGCAATGATACCGCGAGACCC
ACGCTCACCGGCTCCAGATTTATCAGCAATAAACCAGCCAGCCGGAAGGGCCGAGCGCAGAAGTGGTCCT
GCAACTTTATCCGCCTCCATCCAGTCTATTAATTGTTGCCGGGAAGCTAGAGTAAGTAGTTCGCCAGTTA
ATAGTTTGCGCAACGTTGTTGCCATTGCTACAGGCATCGTGGTGTCACGCTCGTCGTTTGGTATGGCTTC
ATTCAGCTCCGGTTCCCAACGATCAAGGCGAGTTACATGATCCCCCATGTTGTGCAAAAAAGCGGTTAGC
TCCTTCGGTCCTCCGATCGTTGTCAGAAGTAAGTTGGCCGCAGTGTTATCACTCATGGTTATGGCAGCAC
TGCATAATTCTCTTACTGTCATGCCATCCGTAAGATGCTTTTCTGTGACTGGTGAGTACTCAACCAAGTC
ATTCTGAGAATAGTGTATGCGGCGACCGAGTTGCTCTTGCCCGGCGTCAATACGGGATAATACCGCGCCA
CATAGCAGAACTTTAAAAGTGCTCATCATTGGAAAACGTTCTTCGGGGCGAAAACTCTCAAGGATCTTAC
CGCTGTTGAGATCCAGTTCGATGTAACCCACTCGTGCACCCAACTGATCTTCAGCATCTTTTACTTTCAC
CAGCGTTTCTGGGTGAGCAAAAACAGGAAGGCAAAATGCCGCAAAAAAGGGAATAAGGGCGACACGGAAA
TGTTGAATACTCATACTCTTCCTTTTTCAATATTATTGAAGCATTTATCAGGGTTATTGTCTCATGAGCG
GATACATATTTGAATGTATTTAGAAAAATAAACAAATAGGGGTTCCGCGCACATTTCCCCGAAAAGTGCC
ACCTAAATTGTAAGCGTTAATATTTTGTTAAAATTCGCGTTAAATTTTTGTTAAATCAGCTCATTTTTTA
ACCAATAGGCCGAAATCGGCAAAATCCCTTATAAATCAAAAGAATAGACCGAGATAGGGT
[37 nt withheld, positions 5101-5137]
AAAGAACGTGGACTCCAACGTCAAAGG
[49 nt withheld, positions 5165-5213]
T
[91 nt withheld, positions 5215-5305]
G
[124 nt withheld, positions 5307-5430]
CCCATTCGCCATTCAGGCTGCGCAACTGTTGGGAAGGGCGATCGGTGCGGGCCTCTTCGCTATTACGCCA
GCTGCGCGCTCGCTCGCTCACTGAGGCCGCCCGGGCAAAGCCCGGGCGTCGGGCGACCTTTGGTCGCCCG
GCCTCAGTGAGCGAGCGAGCGCGCAGAGAGGGAGTGGCCAACTCCATCACTAGGGGTTCCTTGTAGTTAA
TGATTAACCCGCCATGCTACT
